Addgene plasmid #61820: pcDNA3-GFP-LplA(AAG)
Purpose: Contains GFP tag for direct live-cell fluorescence imaging of the resofurin ligase
Depositing lab: Alice Ting. Depositing organization: Massachusetts Institute of Technology. Publication: Computational design of a red fluorophore ligase for site-specific protein labeling in living cells. Liu DS, Nivon LG, Richter F, Goldman PJ, Deerinck TJ, Yao JZ, Richardson D, Phipps WS, Ye AZ, Ellisman MH, Drennan CL, Baker D, Ting AY. Proc Natl Acad Sci U S A. 2014 Oct 28;111(43):E4551-9. doi: 10.1073/pnas.1404736111. Epub 2014 Oct 13. PubMed 25313043.
Backbone
  Vector backbone: pcDNA3
  Backbone size w/o insert (bp): 5460
  Total vector size (bp): 7271
  Vector type: Mammalian Expression
Growth in bacteria
  Bacterial resistance: Ampicillin, 100 μg/mL
  Growth temperature: 37°C
  Growth strain: XL1 Blue
  Copy number: Unknown
Gene/Insert
  Gene/Insert name: E. coli lipoic acid ligase (alt name: LplA (AAG))
  Insert size (bp): 1811
  Mutation: E20A, F147A, H149G
  Promoter: CMV
  Tag / fusion protein: GFP (N terminal on insert)
  Cloning method: Restriction Enzyme; 5′ cloning site HindIII (not destroyed); 3′ cloning site EcoRI (not destroyed)
  Sequencing primers: 5′ CMV-F; 3′ BGH-rev
Terms and licenses: Academic/Nonprofit Terms; Industry Terms: Not Available to Industry
How to cite: pcDNA3-GFP-LplA(AAG) was a gift from Alice Ting (Addgene plasmid # 61820 ; http://n2t.net/addgene:61820 ; RRID:Addgene_61820)
