[The description below was written by a language model from this plasmid's Addgene catalogue record and pLannotate feature annotations shown in this document.]
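Description:
pcDNA3-GFP-LplA(AAG) is a mammalian expression plasmid built on the pcDNA3 backbone. It encodes an N-terminal GFP fusion to an engineered Escherichia coli lipoic acid ligase (LplA). The ligase carries three substitutions, E20A, F147A and H149G (the "AAG" variant). According to the record, this variant is a resorufin ligase from work on the computational design of a red fluorophore ligase for site-specific protein labeling in living cells. The fusion was inserted between HindIII and EcoRI sites, both retained. It is transcribed from the human CMV immediate-early enhancer/promoter and terminated by the bovine growth hormone polyadenylation signal. In the annotated sequence, EGFP lies upstream of the lplA coding region. The two are separated by a short stretch that matches part of a FLAG-type epitope, and a short fragment resembling a His-containing tag precedes EGFP. These small hits are partial matches and the catalogue entry lists only GFP as a tag. T7 and SP6 promoters flank the cloning region, as is standard for pcDNA3.

In bacteria the plasmid is propagated through a high-copy ColE1/pUC-type origin with ampicillin selection from the β-lactamase gene, and an f1 origin is also present. For mammalian cells, an SV40 early promoter drives a neomycin phosphotransferase cassette with an SV40 poly(A) signal, which would allow G418 selection of stable transfectants. Several other annotated fragments (lacI, ble, an HIV LTR piece, bom) appear to be backbone remnants or incidental matches. The depositor sequence is 7,315 nt, slightly longer than the 7,271 bp listed in the catalogue. The stated purpose of the GFP tag is direct live-cell fluorescence imaging of the ligase, so that its expression and localization can be followed in labeling experiments.
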