Features (pLannotate 1.2.2; 25 found; start..end, strand, type, name):
     36..80      -  misc_feature   bom (fragment): basis of mobility region from pBR322
    235..614     +  enhancer       CMV enhancer: human cytomegalovirus immediate early enhancer
    615..818     +  promoter       CMV promoter: human cytomegalovirus (CMV) immediate early promoter
    814..847     +  LTR            5' LTR (truncated) (fragment): truncated 5' long terminal repeat (LTR) from HIV-1
    863..881     +  promoter       T7 promoter: promoter for bacteriophage T7 RNA polymerase
    922..942     +  CDS            capTEV™ (fragment): composite tag for in vivo biotinylation, TEV protease cleavage, and 6xHis tagging
    952..1668    +  CDS            EGFP: EGFP is a basic (constitutively fluorescent) green fluorescent protein published in 1996, derived from Aequorea victoria. It is reported to be a rapidly-maturing weak dimer with moderate acid sensitivity.
   1681..1703    +  CDS            3xFLAG (fragment): three tandem FLAG® epitope tags
   1702..2715    +  CDS            lplA: LPLA_ECOLI - Also known as yjjF. Experimental evidence at protein level: Swiss-Prot protein existence level 1. Catalyzes both the ATP-dependent activation of exogenously supplied lipoate to lipoyl-AMP and the transfer of the activated lipoyl onto the lipoyl domains of lipoate-dependent enzymes. Is also able to catalyze very poorly the transfer of lipoyl and octanoyl moiety from their acyl carrier protein. From Escherichia coli (strain K12).
   2758..2853    -  CDS            lacI (fragment): lac repressor; lacI; The lac repressor binds to the lac operator to inhibit transcription in E. coli. This inhibition can be relieved by adding lactose or isopropyl-β-D-thiogalactopyranoside (IPTG).
   2867..2885    -  promoter       SP6 promoter: promoter for bacteriophage SP6 RNA polymerase
   2911..3135    +  polyA_signal   bGH poly(A) signal: bovine growth hormone polyadenylation signal
   3139..3160    +  promoter       SV40 promoter (fragment): SV40 enhancer and early promoter
   3181..3609    +  rep_origin     f1 ori (sequence partly withheld): f1 bacteriophage origin of replication; arrow indicates direction of (+) strand synthesis
   3623..3953    +  promoter       SV40 promoter: SV40 enhancer and early promoter
   4020..4811    +  CDS            neo: KKA2_KLEPN - Also known as kan, nptII. Experimental evidence at protein level: Swiss-Prot protein existence level 1. Resistance to kanamycin, neomycin, paromomycin, ribostamycin, butirosin and gentamicin B. From Klebsiella pneumoniae.
   4835..4993    +  CDS            ble (fragment): BLE_KLEPN - Experimental evidence at protein level: Swiss-Prot protein existence level 1. Binding protein with a strong affinity to the bleomycin family of antibiotics. Binds to CL990; an antimitotic-antibiotic compound. From Klebsiella pneumoniae.
   4988..5109    +  polyA_signal   SV40 poly(A) signal: SV40 polyadenylation signal
   5182..5198    -  protein_bind   lac operator: The lac repressor binds to the lac operator to inhibit transcription in E. coli. This inhibition can be relieved by adding lactose or isopropyl-β-D-thiogalactopyranoside (IPTG). lac repressor encoded by lacI
   5206..5236    -  promoter       lac promoter: promoter for the E. coli lac operon
   5251..5272    -  protein_bind   CAP binding site: CAP binding activates transcription in the presence of cAMP. E. coli catabolite activator protein
   5285..5377    -  CDS            lacI (fragment): lac repressor; lacI; The lac repressor binds to the lac operator to inhibit transcription in E. coli. This inhibition can be relieved by adding lactose or isopropyl-β-D-thiogalactopyranoside (IPTG).
   5560..6148    -  rep_origin     ori: high-copy-number ColE1/pMB1/pBR322/pUC origin of replication
   6319..7179    -  CDS            AmpR: β-lactamase; bla; confers resistance to ampicillin, carbenicillin, and related antibiotics
   7180..7284    -  promoter       AmpR promoter: bla
>Addgene plasmid #61820 | pcDNA3-GFP-LplA(AAG) | depositor full sequence | sequence record 100911 | pcDNA3-GFP-LplA(AAG) sequence 7315 bps
GACGGATCGGGAGATCTCCCGATCCCCTATGGTCGACTCTCAGTACAATCTGCTCTGATGCCGCATAGTT
AAGCCAGTATCTGCTCCCTGCTTGTGTGTTGGAGGTCGCTGAGTAGTGCGCGAGCAAAATTTAAGCTACA
ACAAGGCAAGGCTTGACCGACAATTGCATGAAGAATCTGCTTAGGGTTAGGCGTTTTGCGCTGCTTCGCG
ATGTACGGGCCAGATATACGCGTTGACATTGATTATTGACTAGTTATTAATAGTAATCAATTACGGGGTC
ATTAGTTCATAGCCCATATATGGAGTTCCGCGTTACATAACTTACGGTAAATGGCCCGCCTGGCTGACCG
CCCAACGACCCCCGCCCATTGACGTCAATAATGACGTATGTTCCCATAGTAACGCCAATAGGGACTTTCC
ATTGACGTCAATGGGTGGACTATTTACGGTAAACTGCCCACTTGGCAGTACATCAAGTGTATCATATGCC
AAGTACGCCCCCTATTGACGTCAATGACGGTAAATGGCCCGCCTGGCATTATGCCCAGTACATGACCTTA
TGGGACTTTCCTACTTGGCAGTACATCTACGTATTAGTCATCGCTATTACCATGGTGATGCGGTTTTGGC
AGTACATCAATGGGCGTGGATAGCGGTTTGACTCACGGGGATTTCCAAGTCTCCACCCCATTGACGTCAA
TGGGAGTTTGTTTTGGCACCAAAATCAACGGGACTTTCCAAAATGTCGTAACAACTCCGCCCCATTGACG
CAAATGGGCGGTAGGCGTGTACGGTGGGAGGTCTATATAAGCAGAGCTCTCTGGCTAACTAGAGAACCCA
CTGCTTACTGGCTTATCGAAATTAATACGACTCACTATAGGGAGACCCAAGCTTGCGGCCGCCACCATGG
TGCGGGGTTCTCATCATCATCATCATCATGGTATGGCTAGCATGGTGAGCAAGGGCGAGGAGCTGTTCAC
CGGGGTGGTGCCCATCCTGGTCGAGCTGGACGGCGACGTAAACGGCCACAAGTTCAGCGTGTCCGGCGAG
GGCGAGGGCGATGCCACCTACGGCAAGCTGACCCTGAAGTTCATCTGCACCACCGGCAAGCTGCCCGTGC
CCTGGCCCACCCTCGTGACCACCCTGACCTACGGCGTGCAGTGCTTCAGCCGCTACCCCGACCACATGAA
GCAGCACGACTTCTTCAAGTCCGCCATGCCCGAAGGCTACGTCCAGGAGCGCACCATCTTCTTCAAGGAC
GACGGCAACTACAAGACCCGCGCCGAGGTGAAGTTCGAGGGCGACACCCTGGTGAACCGCATCGAGCTGA
AGGGCATCGACTTCAAGGAGGACGGCAACATCCTGGGGCACAAGCTGGAGTACAACTACAACAGCCACAA
CGTCTATATCATGGCCGACAAGCAGAAGAACGGCATCAAGGTGAACTTCAAGATCCGCCACAACATCGAG
GACGGCAGCGTGCAGCTCGCCGACCACTACCAGCAGAACACCCCCATCGGCGACGGCCCCGTGCTGCTGC
CCGACAACCACTACCTGAGCACCCAGTCCGCCCTGAGCAAAGACCCCAACGAGAAGCGCGATCACATGGT
CCTGCTGGAGTTCGTGACCGCCGCCGGGATCACTCTCGGCATGGACGAGCTGTACAAGAAGGATCCAGAC
TACAAGGATGACGACGATAAGATGAGCACCCTGAGACTGCTGATCAGCGACAGCTACGACCCCTGGTTCA
ACCTGGCCGTGGCCGAGTGCATCTTCAGACAGATGCCCGCCACCCAGAGAGTGCTGTTCCTGTGGAGAAA
CGCCGACACCGTGGTGATCGGCAGAGCCCAGAACCCCTGGAAGGAGTGCAACACCAGAAGAATGGAGGAG
GACAACGTGAGACTGGCCAGAAGAAGCAGCGGCGGCGGCGCCGTGTTCCACGACCTGGGCAACACCTGCT
TCACCTTCATGGCCGGCAAGCCCGAGTACGACAAGACCATCAGCACCAGCATCGTGCTGAACGCCCTGAA
CGCCCTGGGCGTGAGCGCCGAGGCCAGCGGCAGAAACGACCTGGTGGTGAAGACCGTGGAGGGCGACAGA
AAGGTGAGCGGCAGCGCCTACAGAGAGACCAAGGACAGAGGCGCCCACGGCGGCACCCTGCTGCTGAACG
CCGACCTGAGCAGACTGGCCAACTACCTGAACCCCGACAAGAAGAAGCTGGCCGCCAAGGGCATCACCAG
CGTGAGAAGCAGAGTGACCAACCTGACCGAGCTGCTGCCCGGCATCACCCACGAGCAGGTGTGCGAGGCC
ATCACCGAGGCCTTCTTCGCCCACTACGGCGAGAGAGTGGAGGCCGAGATCATCAGCCCCAACAAGACCC
CCGACCTGCCCAACTTCGCCGAGACCTTCGCCAGACAGAGCAGCTGGGAGTGGAACTTCGGCCAGGCCCC
CGCCTTCAGCCACCTGCTGGACGAGAGATTCACCTGGGGCGGCGTGGAGCTGCACTTCGACGTGGAGAAG
GGCCACATCACCAGAGCCCAGGTGTTCACCGACAGCCTGAACCCCGCCCCCCTGGAGGCCCTGGCCGGCA
GACTGCAGGGCTGCCTGTACAGAGCCGACATGCTGCAGCAGGAGTGCGAGGCCCTGCTGGTGGACTTCCC
CGAGCAGGAGAAGGAGCTGAGAGAGCTGAGCGCCTGGATGGCCGGCGCCGTGAGATAAGAATTCTGCAGA
TATCCATCACACTGGCGGCCGCTCGAGCGCACCAACGCGCAGCCCGGACTCGGTAATGGCGCGCATTGCG
CCCAACGCCATCTGATCGTTGGCAACCAGCATCGCAGTGGGAACGATGCCCTCTAGAGGGCCCTATTCTA
TAGTGTCACCTAAATGCTAGAGCTCGCTGATCAGCCTCGACTGTGCCTTCTAGTTGCCAGCCATCTGTTG
TTTGCCCCTCCCCCGTGCCTTCCTTGACCCTGGAAGGTGCCACTCCCACTGTCCTTTCCTAATAAAATGA
GGAAATTGCATCGCATTGTCTGAGTAGGTGTCATTCTATTCTGGGGGGTGGGGTGGGGCAGGACAGCAAG
GGGGAGGATTGGGAAGACAATAGCAGGCATGCTGGGGATGCGGTGGGCTCTATGGCTTCTGAGGCGGAAA
GAACCAGCTGGGGCTCTAGGGGGTATCCCC
[124 nt withheld, positions 3181-3304]
C
[32 nt withheld, positions 3306-3337]
CA
[57 nt withheld, positions 3340-3396]
A
[49 nt withheld, positions 3398-3446]
CCTTTGACGTTGGAGTCCACGTTCTTT
[37 nt withheld, positions 3474-3510]
ACCCTATCTCGGTCTATTCTTTTGATTTATAAGGGATTTTGGGGATTTCGGCCTATTGGTTAAAAAATGA
GCTGATTTAACAAAAATTTAACGCGAATTAATTCTGTGGAATGTGTGTCAGTTAGGGTGTGGAAAGTCCC
CAGGCTCCCCAGGCAGGCAGAAGTATGCAAAGCATGCATCTCAATTAGTCAGCAACCAGGTGTGGAAAGT
CCCCAGGCTCCCCAGCAGGCAGAAGTATGCAAAGCATGCATCTCAATTAGTCAGCAACCATAGTCCCGCC
CCTAACTCCGCCCATCCCGCCCCTAACTCCGCCCAGTTCCGCCCATTCTCCGCCCCATGGCTGACTAATT
TTTTTTATTTATGCAGAGGCCGAGGCCGCCTCTGCCTCTGAGCTATTCCAGAAGTAGTGAGGAGGCTTTT
TTGGAGGCCTAGGCTTTTGCAAAAAGCTCCCGGGAGCTTGTATATCCATTTTCGGATCTGATCAAGAGAC
AGGATGAGGATCGTTTCGCATGATTGAACAAGATGGATTGCACGCAGGTTCTCCGGCCGCTTGGGTGGAG
AGGCTATTCGGCTATGACTGGGCACAACAGACAATCGGCTGCTCTGATGCCGCCGTGTTCCGGCTGTCAG
CGCAGGGGCGCCCGGTTCTTTTTGTCAAGACCGACCTGTCCGGTGCCCTGAATGAACTGCAGGACGAGGC
AGCGCGGCTATCGTGGCTGGCCACGACGGGCGTTCCTTGCGCAGCTGTGCTCGACGTTGTCACTGAAGCG
GGAAGGGACTGGCTGCTATTGGGCGAAGTGCCGGGGCAGGATCTCCTGTCATCTCACCTTGCTCCTGCCG
AGAAAGTATCCATCATGGCTGATGCAATGCGGCGGCTGCATACGCTTGATCCGGCTACCTGCCCATTCGA
CCACCAAGCGAAACATCGCATCGAGCGAGCACGTACTCGGATGGAAGCCGGTCTTGTCGATCAGGATGAT
CTGGACGAAGAGCATCAGGGGCTCGCGCCAGCCGAACTGTTCGCCAGGCTCAAGGCGCGCATGCCCGACG
GCGAGGATCTCGTCGTGACCCATGGCGATGCCTGCTTGCCGAATATCATGGTGGAAAATGGCCGCTTTTC
TGGATTCATCGACTGTGGCCGGCTGGGTGTGGCGGACCGCTATCAGGACATAGCGTTGGCTACCCGTGAT
ATTGCTGAAGAGCTTGGCGGCGAATGGGCTGACCGCTTCCTCGTGCTTTACGGTATCGCCGCTCCCGATT
CGCAGCGCATCGCCTTCTATCGCCTTCTTGACGAGTTCTTCTGAGCGGGACTCTGGGGTTCGAAATGACC
GACCAAGCGACGCCCAACCTGCCATCACGAGATTTCGATTCCACCGCCGCCTTCTATGAAAGGTTGGGCT
TCGGAATCGTTTTCCGGGACGCCGGCTGGATGATCCTCCAGCGCGGGGATCTCATGCTGGAGTTCTTCGC
CCACCCCAACTTGTTTATTGCAGCTTATAATGGTTACAAATAAAGCAATAGCATCACAAATTTCACAAAT
AAAGCATTTTTTTCACTGCATTCTAGTTGTGGTTTGTCCAAACTCATCAATGTATCTTATCATGTCTGTA
TACCGTCGACCTCTAGCTAGAGCTTGGCGTAATCATGGTCATAGCTGTTTCCTGTGTGAAATTGTTATCC
GCTCACAATTCCACACAACATACGAGCCGGAAGCATAAAGTGTAAAGCCTGGGGTGCCTAATGAGTGAGC
TAACTCACATTAATTGCGTTGCGCTCACTGCCCGCTTTCCAGTCGGGAAACCTGTCGTGCCAGCTGCATT
AATGAATCGGCCAACGCGCGGGGAGAGGCGGTTTGCGTATTGGGCGCTCTTCCGCTTCCTCGCTCACTGA
CTCGCTGCGCTCGGTCGTTCGGCTGCGGCGAGCGGTATCAGCTCACTCAAAGGCGGTAATACGGTTATCC
ACAGAATCAGGGGATAACGCAGGAAAGAACATGTGAGCAAAAGGCCAGCAAAAGGCCAGGAACCGTAAAA
AGGCCGCGTTGCTGGCGTTTTTCCATAGGCTCCGCCCCCCTGACGAGCATCACAAAAATCGACGCTCAAG
TCAGAGGTGGCGAAACCCGACAGGACTATAAAGATACCAGGCGTTTCCCCCTGGAAGCTCCCTCGTGCGC
TCTCCTGTTCCGACCCTGCCGCTTACCGGATACCTGTCCGCCTTTCTCCCTTCGGGAAGCGTGGCGCTTT
CTCAATGCTCACGCTGTAGGTATCTCAGTTCGGTGTAGGTCGTTCGCTCCAAGCTGGGCTGTGTGCACGA
ACCCCCCGTTCAGCCCGACCGCTGCGCCTTATCCGGTAACTATCGTCTTGAGTCCAACCCGGTAAGACAC
GACTTATCGCCACTGGCAGCAGCCACTGGTAACAGGATTAGCAGAGCGAGGTATGTAGGCGGTGCTACAG
AGTTCTTGAAGTGGTGGCCTAACTACGGCTACACTAGAAGGACAGTATTTGGTATCTGCGCTCTGCTGAA
GCCAGTTACCTTCGGAAAAAGAGTTGGTAGCTCTTGATCCGGCAAACAAACCACCGCTGGTAGCGGTGGT
TTTTTTGTTTGCAAGCAGCAGATTACGCGCAGAAAAAAAGGATCTCAAGAAGATCCTTTGATCTTTTCTA
CGGGGTCTGACGCTCAGTGGAACGAAAACTCACGTTAAGGGATTTTGGTCATGAGATTATCAAAAAGGAT
CTTCACCTAGATCCTTTTAAATTAAAAATGAAGTTTTAAATCAATCTAAAGTATATATGAGTAAACTTGG
TCTGACAGTTACCAATGCTTAATCAGTGAGGCACCTATCTCAGCGATCTGTCTATTTCGTTCATCCATAG
TTGCCTGACTCCCCGTCGTGTAGATAACTACGATACGGGAGGGCTTACCATCTGGCCCCAGTGCTGCAAT
GATACCGCGAGACCCACGCTCACCGGCTCCAGATTTATCAGCAATAAACCAGCCAGCCGGAAGGGCCGAG
CGCAGAAGTGGTCCTGCAACTTTATCCGCCTCCATCCAGTCTATTAATTGTTGCCGGGAAGCTAGAGTAA
GTAGTTCGCCAGTTAATAGTTTGCGCAACGTTGTTGCCATTGCTACAGGCATCGTGGTGTCACGCTCGTC
GTTTGGTATGGCTTCATTCAGCTCCGGTTCCCAACGATCAAGGCGAGTTACATGATCCCCCATGTTGTGC
AAAAAAGCGGTTAGCTCCTTCGGTCCTCCGATCGTTGTCAGAAGTAAGTTGGCCGCAGTGTTATCACTCA
TGGTTATGGCAGCACTGCATAATTCTCTTACTGTCATGCCATCCGTAAGATGCTTTTCTGTGACTGGTGA
GTACTCAACCAAGTCATTCTGAGAATAGTGTATGCGGCGACCGAGTTGCTCTTGCCCGGCGTCAATACGG
GATAATACCGCGCCACATAGCAGAACTTTAAAAGTGCTCATCATTGGAAAACGTTCTTCGGGGCGAAAAC
TCTCAAGGATCTTACCGCTGTTGAGATCCAGTTCGATGTAACCCACTCGTGCACCCAACTGATCTTCAGC
ATCTTTTACTTTCACCAGCGTTTCTGGGTGAGCAAAAACAGGAAGGCAAAATGCCGCAAAAAAGGGAATA
AGGGCGACACGGAAATGTTGAATACTCATACTCTTCCTTTTTCAATATTATTGAAGCATTTATCAGGGTT
ATTGTCTCATGAGCGGATACATATTTGAATGTATTTAGAAAAATAAACAAATAGGGGTTCCGCGCACATT
TCCCCGAAAAGTGCCACCTGACGTC
