>Addgene plasmid #61820 | pcDNA3-GFP-LplA(AAG) | addgene partial sequence | sequence record 105891 | CMV-F 5'-CGCAAATGGGCGGTAGGCGTG-3'
CTATATAAGCAGAGCTCTCTGGCTAACTAGAGAACCCACTGCTTACTGGCTTATCGAAATTAATACGACT
CACTATAGGGAGACCCAAGCTTGCGGCCGCCACCATGGTGCGGGGTTCTCATCATCATCATCATCATGGT
ATGGCTAGCATGGTGAGCAAGGGCGAGGAGCTGTTCACCGGGGTGGTGCCCATCCTGGTCGAGCTGGACG
GCGACGTAAACGGCCACAAGTTCAGCGTGTCCGGCGAGGGCGAGGGCGATGCCACCTACGGCAAGCTGAC
CCTGAAGTTCATCTGCACCACCGGCAAGCTGCCCGTGCCCTGGCCCACCCTCGTGACCACCCTGACCTAC
GGCGTGCAGTGCTTCAGCCGCTACCCCGACCACATGAAGCAGCACGACTTCTTCAAGTCCGCCATGCCCG
AAGGCTACGTCCAGGAGCGCACCATCTTCTTCAAGGACGACGGCAACTACAAGACCCGCGCCGAGGTGAA
GTTCGAGGGCGACACCCTGGTGAACCGCATCGAGCTGAAGGGCATCGACTTCAAGGAGGACGGCAACATC
CTGGGGCACAAGCTGGAGTACAACTACAACAGCCACAACGTCTATATCATGGCCGACAAGCAGAAGAACG
GCATCAAGGTGAACTTCAAGATCCGCCACAACATCGAGGACGGCAGCGTGCAGCTCGCCGACCACTACCA
GCAGAACACCCCCATCGGCGACGGCCCCGTGCTGCTGCCCGACAACCACTACCTGAGCACCCAGTCCGCC
CTGAGCAAAGACCCCAACGAGAAGCGCGATCACATGGTCCTGCTGGAGTTCGTGACCGCCGCCGGGATCA
CTCTCGGCATGGACGAGCTGTACAAGAAGGATCCAGACTACAAGGATGACGACGATAAGATGAGCACCCT
GAGACTGCTGATCAGCGACAGCTACGACCCCTGGTTCAACCTGGCCGTGGCCGAGTGCATCTTCAGACAG
ATGCCCGCCACCCAGAGAGTGCTGTTCCTGTGGAGAAACGCCGACACCGTGGTGATCGGCAGAGCCCAGA
ACCCCTGGAAGGAGTGCAACACCAGA
