>Addgene plasmid #61820 | pcDNA3-GFP-LplA(AAG) | addgene partial sequence | sequence record 105892 | BGH-rev 5'-TAGAAGGCACAGTCGAGG-3'
GCATTTAGGTGACACTATAGAATAGGGCCCTCTAGAGGGCATCGTTCCCACTGCGATGCTGGTTGCCAAC
GATCAGATGGCGTTGGGCGCAATGCGCGCCATTACCGAGTCCGGGCTGCGCGTTGGTGCGCTCGAGCGGC
CGCCAGTGTGATGGATATCTGCAGAATTCTTATCTCACGGCGCCGGCCATCCAGGCGCTCAGCTCTCTCA
GCTCCTTCTCCTGCTCGGGGAAGTCCACCAGCAGGGCCTCGCACTCCTGCTGCAGCATGTCGGCTCTGTA
CAGGCAGCCCTGCAGTCTGCCGGCCAGGGCCTCCAGGGGGGCGGGGTTCAGGCTGTCGGTGAACACCTGG
GCTCTGGTGATGTGGCCCTTCTCCACGTCGAAGTGCAGCTCCACGCCGCCCCAGGTGAATCTCTCGTCCA
GCAGGTGGCTGAAGGCGGGGGCCTGGCCGAAGTTCCACTCCCAGCTGCTCTGTCTGGCGAAGGTCTCGGC
GAAGTTGGGCAGGTCGGGGGTCTTGTTGGGGCTGATGATCTCGGCCTCCACTCTCTCGCCGTAGTGGGCG
AAGAAGGCCTCGGTGATGGCCTCGCACACCTGCTCGTGGGTGATGCCGGGCAGCAGCTCGGTCAGGTTGG
TCACTCTGCTTCTCACGCTGGTGATGCCCTTGGCGGCCAGCTTCTTCTTGTCGGGGTTCAGGTAGTTGGC
CAGTCTGCTCAGGTCGGCGTTCAGCAGCAGGGTGCCGCCGTGGGCGCCTCTGTCCTTGGTCTCTCTGTAG
GCGCTGCCGCTCACCTTTCTGTCGCCCTCCACGGTCTTCACCACCAGGTCGTTTCTGCCGCTGGCCTCGG
CGCTCACGCCCAGGGCGTTCAGGGCGTTCAGCACGATGCTGGTGCTGATGGTCTTGTCGTACTCGGGCTT
GCCGGCCATGAAGGTGAAGCAGGTGTTGCCCAGGTCGTGGAACACGGCGCCGCCGCCGC
